Addgene plasmid #180815: pGEX-6p-2-GST-PD-1icd (AA194-288, Y223F, Y248F)
Purpose: Expression of GST fused human PD-1 intracellular domain (AA194-288, Y223F, Y248F)
Depositing lab: Enfu Hui. Depositing organization: University of California, San Diego (UCSD). Publication: PD-1 and BTLA regulate T cell signaling differentially and only partially through SHP1 and SHP2. Xu X, Hou B, Fulzele A, Masubuchi T, Zhao Y, Wu Z, Hu Y, Jiang Y, Ma Y, Wang H, Bennett EJ, Fu G, Hui E. J Cell Biol. 2020 Jun 1;219(6). pii: 151801. doi: 10.1083/jcb.201905085. PubMed 32437509.
Backbone
  Vector backbone: pGEX-6p-2
  Vector type: Bacterial Expression
Growth in bacteria
  Bacterial resistance: Ampicillin, 100 μg/mL
  Growth temperature: 37°C
  Growth strain: DH5alpha
  Copy number: Low Copy
Gene/Insert
  Gene/Insert name: PD-1int (AA194-288, Y223F, Y248F)
  Species: H. sapiens (human)
  Mutation: PD-1 (Y223F, Y248F)
  Entrez Gene: PDCD1 (a.k.a. AIMTBS, CD279, PD-1, PD1, SLEB2, hPD-1, hPD-l, hSLE1)
  Promoter: Tac
  Cloning method: Ligation Independent Cloning
  Sequencing primers: 5′ GGGCTGGCAAGCCACGTTTGGTG; 3′ CCGGGAGCTGCATGTGTCAGAGG
Terms and licenses: Academic/Nonprofit Terms; Industry Terms: Not Available to Industry
How to cite: pGEX-6p-2-GST-PD-1icd (AA194-288, Y223F, Y248F) was a gift from Enfu Hui (Addgene plasmid # 180815 ; http://n2t.net/addgene:180815 ; RRID:Addgene_180815)
