[The description below was written by a language model from this plasmid's Addgene catalogue record and pLannotate feature annotations shown in this document.]
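Description:
pGEX-6p-2-GST-PD-1icd (AA194-288, Y223F, Y248F) is a 5,264-bp bacterial expression plasmid built on the pGEX-6p-2 backbone for producing a glutathione S-transferase fusion of the human PD-1 (PDCD1) intracellular domain in E. coli. It replicates from a ColE1/pMB1-type origin and is selected with ampicillin through the β-lactamase (AmpR) gene and its own promoter. The catalogue lists it as low copy, although the feature annotation uses a generic label for this origin family. Only short fragments of rop and the pBR322 bom region are detected.

The expression cassette is driven by the tac promoter, a strong trp/lac UV5 hybrid, followed by a lac operator. A plasmid-borne lacI gene supplies the repressor, so transcription is held off until it is relieved by IPTG. Downstream lies the Schistosoma japonicum GST coding sequence, followed after a short linker by the PDCD1 fragment covering residues 194–288, which was inserted by ligation-independent cloning. The pGEX-6P series normally carries a PreScission protease cleavage site in this linker, but the feature table does not annotate it. The insert carries two tyrosine-to-phenylalanine substitutions, Y223F and Y248F. These positions correspond to the tyrosines of the ITIM and ITSM signalling motifs in the PD-1 tail, so the mutant cannot be phosphorylated at either site. A residual lac promoter/operator and lacZα segment are backbone remnants.

The GST tag allows affinity capture on glutathione resin. The stated purpose is simply expression of this fusion protein. Given the associated work on PD-1 signalling through SHP1 and SHP2, it plausibly serves as a phosphorylation-deficient control, though the record does not specify this.
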