Features (pLannotate 1.2.2; 17 found; start..end, strand, type, name):
     31..147     -  CDS            yciV (fragment): RNAAM_ECOLI - Also known as trpH From Escherichia coli (strain K12).
    223..251     +  promoter       tac promoter: strong E. coli promoter; hybrid between the trp and lac UV5 promoters
    259..275     +  protein_bind   lac operator: The lac repressor binds to the lac operator to inhibit transcription in E. coli. This inhibition can be relieved by adding lactose or isopropyl-β-D-thiogalactopyranoside (IPTG). lac repressor encoded by lacI
    298..951     +  CDS            GST26_SCHJA: Experimental evidence at protein level: Swiss-Prot protein existence level 1. GST isoenzymes appear to play a central role in the parasite detoxification system. Other functions are also suspected including a role in increasing the solubility of haematin in the parasite gut. From Schistosoma japonicum (Blood fluke).
    988..1275    +  CDS            PDCD1 (fragment): PDCD1_HUMAN - Also known as PD1 From Homo sapiens (Human).
   1321..1360    +  CDS            rop (fragment): Rop protein, which maintains plasmids at low copy number; rop
   1462..1502    +  misc_feature   bom (fragment): basis of mobility region from pBR322
   1607..1711    +  promoter       AmpR promoter: bla
   1712..2572    +  CDS            AmpR: β-lactamase; bla; confers resistance to ampicillin, carbenicillin, and related antibiotics
   2743..3331    +  rep_origin     ori: high-copy-number ColE1/pMB1/pBR322/pUC origin of replication
   3517..3568    -  misc_feature   bom (fragment): basis of mobility region from pBR322
   3575..3652    +  promoter       lacI promoter: lacI
   3653..4735    +  CDS            lacI: lac repressor; lacI; The lac repressor binds to the lac operator to inhibit transcription in E. coli. This inhibition can be relieved by adding lactose or isopropyl-β-D-thiogalactopyranoside (IPTG).
   4748..4769    +  protein_bind   CAP binding site: CAP binding activates transcription in the presence of cAMP. E. coli catabolite activator protein
   4784..4814    +  promoter       lac promoter: promoter for the E. coli lac operon
   4822..4838    +  protein_bind   lac operator: The lac repressor binds to the lac operator to inhibit transcription in E. coli. This inhibition can be relieved by adding lactose or isopropyl-β-D-thiogalactopyranoside (IPTG). lac repressor encoded by lacI
   4858..5031    +  CDS            lacZα: LacZα fragment of β-galactosidase; lacZ fragment
>Addgene plasmid #180815 | pGEX-6p-2-GST-PD-1icd (AA194-288, Y223F, Y248F) | addgene full sequence | sequence record 356705 | Addgene NGS Result
GGAAGGCCAGACGCGAATTATTTTTGATGGCGTTGGAATTAGCTTATCGACTGCACGGTGCACCAATGCT
TCTGGCGTCAGGCAGCCATCGGAAGCTGTGGTATGGCTGTGCAGGTCGTAAATCACTGCATAATTCGTGT
CGCTCAAGGCGCACTCCCGTTCTGGATAATGTTTTTTGCGCCGACATCATAACGGTTCTGGCAAATATTC
TGAAATGAGCTGTTGACAATTAATCATCGGCTCGTATAATGTGTGGAATTGTGAGCGGATAACAATTTCA
CACAGGAAACAGTATTCATGTCCCCTATACTAGGTTATTGGAAAATTAAGGGCCTTGTGCAACCCACTCG
ACTTCTTTTGGAATATCTTGAAGAAAAATATGAAGAGCATTTGTATGAGCGCGATGAAGGTGATAAATGG
CGAAACAAAAAGTTTGAATTGGGTTTGGAGTTTCCCAATCTTCCTTATTATATTGATGGTGATGTTAAAT
TAACACAGTCTATGGCCATCATACGTTATATAGCTGACAAGCACAACATGTTGGGTGGTTGTCCAAAAGA
GCGTGCAGAGATTTCAATGCTTGAAGGAGCGGTTTTGGATATTAGATACGGTGTTTCGAGAATTGCATAT
AGTAAAGACTTTGAAACTCTCAAAGTTGATTTTCTTAGCAAGCTACCTGAAATGCTGAAAATGTTCGAAG
ATCGTTTATGTCATAAAACATATTTAAATGGTGATCATGTAACCCATCCTGACTTCATGTTGTATGACGC
TCTTGATGTTGTTTTATACATGGACCCAATGTGCCTGGATGCGTTCCCAAAATTAGTTTGTTTTAAAAAA
CGTATTGAAGCTATCCCACAAATTGATAAGTACTTGAAATCCAGCAAGTATATAGCATGGCCTTTGCAGG
GCTGGCAAGCCACGTTTGGTGGTGGCGACCATCCTCCAAAATCGGATCTGGAAGTTCTGTTCCAGGGGCC
CCTGGGATCCCGGGCCGCACGAGGGACAATAGGAGCCAGGCGCACCGGCCAGCCCCTGAAGGAGGACCCC
TCAGCCGTGCCTGTGTTCTCTGTGGACTTTGGGGAGCTGGATTTCCAGTGGCGAGAGAAGACCCCGGAGC
CCCCCGTGCCCTGTGTCCCTGAGCAGACGGAGTTTGCCACCATTGTCTTTCCTAGCGGAATGGGCACCTC
ATCCCCCGCCCGCAGGGGCTCAGCCGACGGCCCTCGGAGTGCCCAGCCACTGAGGCCTGAGGATGGACAC
TGCTCTTGGCCCCTGTAACCCGGGTCGACTCGAGCGGCCGCATCGTGACTGACTGACGATCTGCCTCGCG
CGTTTCGGTGATGACGGTGAAAACCTCTGACACATGCAGCTCCCGGAGACGGTCACAGCTTGTCTGTAAG
CGGATGCCGGGAGCAGACAAGCCCGTCAGGGCGCGTCAGCGGGTGTTGGCGGGTGTCGGGGCGCAGCCAT
GACCCAGTCACGTAGCGATAGCGGAGTGTATAATTCTTGAAGACGAAAGGGCCTCGTGATACGCCTATTT
TTATAGGTTAATGTCATGATAATAATGGTTTCTTAGACGTCAGGTGGCACTTTTCGGGGAAATGTGCGCG
GAACCCCTATTTGTTTATTTTTCTAAATACATTCAAATATGTATCCGCTCATGAGACAATAACCCTGATA
AATGCTTCAATAATATTGAAAAAGGAAGAGTATGAGTATTCAACATTTCCGTGTCGCCCTTATTCCCTTT
TTTGCGGCATTTTGCCTTCCTGTTTTTGCTCACCCAGAAACGCTGGTGAAAGTAAAAGATGCTGAAGATC
AGTTGGGTGCACGAGTGGGTTACATCGAACTGGATCTCAACAGCGGTAAGATCCTTGAGAGTTTTCGCCC
CGAAGAACGTTTTCCAATGATGAGCACTTTTAAAGTTCTGCTATGTGGCGCGGTATTATCCCGTGTTGAC
GCCGGGCAAGAGCAACTCGGTCGCCGCATACACTATTCTCAGAATGACTTGGTTGAGTACTCACCAGTCA
CAGAAAAGCATCTTACGGATGGCATGACAGTAAGAGAATTATGCAGTGCTGCCATAACCATGAGTGATAA
CACTGCGGCCAACTTACTTCTGACAACGATCGGAGGACCGAAGGAGCTAACCGCTTTTTTGCACAACATG
GGGGATCATGTAACTCGCCTTGATCGTTGGGAACCGGAGCTGAATGAAGCCATACCAAACGACGAGCGTG
ACACCACGATGCCTGCAGCAATGGCAACAACGTTGCGCAAACTATTAACTGGCGAACTACTTACTCTAGC
TTCCCGGCAACAATTAATAGACTGGATGGAGGCGGATAAAGTTGCAGGACCACTTCTGCGCTCGGCCCTT
CCGGCTGGCTGGTTTATTGCTGATAAATCTGGAGCCGGTGAGCGTGGGTCTCGCGGTATCATTGCAGCAC
TGGGGCCAGATGGTAAGCCCTCCCGTATCGTAGTTATCTACACGACGGGGAGTCAGGCAACTATGGATGA
ACGAAATAGACAGATCGCTGAGATAGGTGCCTCACTGATTAAGCATTGGTAACTGTCAGACCAAGTTTAC
TCATATATACTTTAGATTGATTTAAAACTTCATTTTTAATTTAAAAGGATCTAGGTGAAGATCCTTTTTG
ATAATCTCATGACCAAAATCCCTTAACGTGAGTTTTCGTTCCACTGAGCGTCAGACCCCGTAGAAAAGAT
CAAAGGATCTTCTTGAGATCCTTTTTTTCTGCGCGTAATCTGCTGCTTGCAAACAAAAAAACCACCGCTA
CCAGCGGTGGTTTGTTTGCCGGATCAAGAGCTACCAACTCTTTTTCCGAAGGTAACTGGCTTCAGCAGAG
CGCAGATACCAAATACTGTCCTTCTAGTGTAGCCGTAGTTAGGCCACCACTTCAAGAACTCTGTAGCACC
GCCTACATACCTCGCTCTGCTAATCCTGTTACCAGTGGCTGCTGCCAGTGGCGATAAGTCGTGTCTTACC
GGGTTGGACTCAAGACGATAGTTACCGGATAAGGCGCAGCGGTCGGGCTGAACGGGGGGTTCGTGCACAC
AGCCCAGCTTGGAGCGAACGACCTACACCGAACTGAGATACCTACAGCGTGAGCTATGAGAAAGCGCCAC
GCTTCCCGAAGGGAGAAAGGCGGACAGGTATCCGGTAAGCGGCAGGGTCGGAACAGGAGAGCGCACGAGG
GAGCTTCCAGGGGGAAACGCCTGGTATCTTTATAGTCCTGTCGGGTTTCGCCACCTCTGACTTGAGCGTC
GATTTTTGTGATGCTCGTCAGGGGGGCGGAGCCTATGGAAAAACGCCAGCAACGCGGCCTTTTTACGGTT
CCTGGCCTTTTGCTGGCCTTTTGCTCACATGTTCTTTCCTGCGTTATCCCCTGATTCTGTGGATAACCGT
ATTACCGCCTTTGAGTGAGCTGATACCGCTCGCCGCAGCCGAACGACCGAGCGCAGCGAGTCAGTGAGCG
AGGAAGCGGAAGAGCGCCTGATGCGGTATTTTCTCCTTACGCATCTGTGCGGTATTTCACACCGCATAAA
TTCCGACACCATCGAATGGCGCAAAACCTTTCGCGGTATGGCATGATAGCGCCCGGAAGAGAGTCAATTC
AGGGTGGTGAATGTGAAACCAGTAACGTTATACGATGTCGCAGAGTATGCCGGTGTCTCTTATCAGACCG
TTTCCCGCGTGGTGAACCAGGCCAGCCACGTTTCTGCGAAAACGCGGGAAAAAGTGGAAGCGGCGATGGC
GGAGCTGAATTACATTCCCAACCGCGTGGCACAACAACTGGCGGGCAAACAGTCGTTGCTGATTGGCGTT
GCCACCTCCAGTCTGGCCCTGCACGCGCCGTCGCAAATTGTCGCGGCGATTAAATCTCGCGCCGATCAAC
TGGGTGCCAGCGTGGTGGTGTCGATGGTAGAACGAAGCGGCGTCGAAGCCTGTAAAGCGGCGGTGCACAA
TCTTCTCGCGCAACGCGTCAGTGGGCTGATCATTAACTATCCGCTGGATGACCAGGATGCCATTGCTGTG
GAAGCTGCCTGCACTAATGTTCCGGCGTTATTTCTTGATGTCTCTGACCAGACACCCATCAACAGTATTA
TTTTCTCCCATGAAGACGGTACGCGACTGGGCGTGGAGCATCTGGTCGCATTGGGTCACCAGCAAATCGC
GCTGTTAGCGGGCCCATTAAGTTCTGTCTCGGCGCGTCTGCGTCTGGCTGGCTGGCATAAATATCTCACT
CGCAATCAAATTCAGCCGATAGCGGAACGGGAAGGCGACTGGAGTGCCATGTCCGGTTTTCAACAAACCA
TGCAAATGCTGAATGAGGGCATCGTTCCCACTGCGATGCTGGTTGCCAACGATCAGATGGCGCTGGGCGC
AATGCGCGCCATTACCGAGTCCGGGCTGCGCGTTGGTGCGGATATCTCGGTAGTGGGATACGACGATACC
GAAGACAGCTCATGTTATATCCCGCCGTTAACCACCATCAAACAGGATTTTCGCCTGCTGGGGCAAACCA
GCGTGGACCGCTTGCTGCAACTCTCTCAGGGCCAGGCGGTGAAGGGCAATCAGCTGTTGCCCGTCTCACT
GGTGAAAAGAAAAACCACGCTAGCGCCCAATACGCAAACCGCCTCTCCCCGCGCGTTGGCCGATTCATTA
ATGCAGCTGGCACGACAGGTTTCCCGACTGGAAAGCGGGCAGTGAGCGCAACGCAATTAATGTAAGTTAG
CTCACTCATTAGGCACCCCAGGCTTTACACTTTATGCTTCCGGCTCGTATGTTGTGTGGAATTGTGAGCG
GATAACAATTTCACACAGGAAACAGCTATGACCATGATTACGGATTCACTGGCCGTCGTTTTACAACGTC
GTGACTGGGAAAACCCTGGCGTTACCCAACTTAATCGCCTTGCAGCACATCCCCCTTTCGCCAGCTGGCG
TAATAGCGAAGAGGCCCGCACCGATCGCCCTTCCCAACAGTTGCGCAGCCTGAATGGCGAATGGCGCTTT
GCCTGGTTTCCGGCACCAGAAGCGGTGCCGGAAAGCTGGCTGGAGTGCGATCTTCCTGAGGCCGATACTG
TCGTCGTCCCCTCAAACTGGCAGATGCACGGTTACGATGCGCCCATCTACACCAACGTGACCTATCCCAT
TACGGTCAATCCGCCGTTTGTTCCCACGGAGAATCCGACGGGTTGTTACTCGCTCACATTTAATGTTGAT
GAAAGCTGGCTACA
